Addgene plasmid #112659: p415 GFP-Glo3 ΔGRM-ΔC
Purpose: Expression S.cerevisiae
Depositing lab: Blanche Schwappach. Depositing organization: Universitaetsmedizin Goettingen. Publication: Dissection of GTPase-activating proteins reveals functional asymmetry in the COPI coat of budding yeast. Arakel EC, Huranova M, Estrada AF, Rau EM, Spang A, Schwappach B. J Cell Sci. 2019 Aug 29;132(16). pii: jcs.232124. doi: 10.1242/jcs.232124. PubMed 31331965.
Backbone
  Vector backbone: P415 Met25
  Vector type: Yeast Expression
  Selectable markers: LEU2
Growth in bacteria
  Bacterial resistance: Ampicillin, 100 μg/mL
  Growth temperature: 37°C
  Growth strain: DH5alpha
  Copy number: Unknown
Gene/Insert
  Gene/Insert name: GFP-Glo3 ΔGRM ΔC (alt name: YER122C)
  Species: S. cerevisiae (budding yeast)
  Insert size (bp): 1887
  Mutation: Δ376-493 (deletion of Glo3 motif & C-terminal amphipathic helix)
  Promoter: Met25
  Tag / fusion protein: sfGFP (N terminal on insert)
  Cloning method: Restriction Enzyme; 5′ cloning site Xba1 (not destroyed); 3′ cloning site Xma1 (not destroyed)
  Sequencing primers: 5′ GGCACCTTGTCCAATTGAACACGCTCGATG; 3′ TTTTCAGTATAATGTTACATGCGTACACGC
Terms and licenses: Academic/Nonprofit Terms; Industry Terms: Not Available to Industry
How to cite: p415 GFP-Glo3 ΔGRM-ΔC was a gift from Blanche Schwappach (Addgene plasmid # 112659 ; http://n2t.net/addgene:112659 ; RRID:Addgene_112659)
