[The description below was written by a language model from this plasmid's Addgene catalogue record and pLannotate feature annotations shown in this document.]
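Description:
p415 GFP-Glo3 ΔGRM-ΔC is a low-copy yeast expression plasmid built on the p415 Met25 backbone, a centromeric E. coli–S. cerevisiae shuttle vector. In yeast it is maintained through a CEN6/ARS element, which keeps it at roughly chromosomal copy number, and is selected by the LEU2 auxotrophic marker under its own promoter. In bacteria it replicates from a high-copy ColE1/pUC-type origin and is selected with ampicillin through the bla gene. The 8.5 kb sequence also carries pBluescript-derived remnants: an f1 origin, lacZα and lac promoter/operator fragments, and T3 and T7 promoters flanking the cloning region. Several short fragment annotations (rop, bom, lacI, NFS1) appear to be backbone leftovers or sequence flanking the LEU2 marker rather than functional parts.

The expression cassette runs from the MET17 (MET25) promoter, which is repressed by methionine and so allows expression to be tuned through the medium, to the CYC1 terminator. It encodes superfolder GFP fused to the N-terminus of a truncated Glo3 (YER122C), the budding yeast ARF GTPase-activating protein that acts in retrograde Golgi-to-ER transport. The truncation removes residues 376–493, eliminating the Glo3 regulatory motif (GRM) and the C-terminal amphipathic helix. This matches the feature table, which annotates GLO3 only as a fragment. The insert was cloned between XbaI and XmaI sites, both retained. The construct belongs to a dissection of ArfGAP domains in the COPI coat. It suits visualising the localisation of the truncated protein in living yeast and testing how loss of these C-terminal regions affects Glo3 function.
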