Features (pLannotate 1.2.2; 24 found; start..end, strand, type, name):
      8..721     +  CDS            Superfolder GFP: Superfolder GFP is a basic (constitutively fluorescent) green fluorescent protein published in 2005, derived from Aequorea victoria. It is reported to be a very rapidly-maturing weak dimer.
    767..1891    +  CDS            GLO3 (fragment): GLO3_YEAST - Experimental evidence at protein level: Swiss-Prot protein existence level 1. GTPase-activating protein for the ADP ribosylation factor (ARF) family. Involved in retrograde vesicular transport from the Golgi to the endoplasmic reticulum. From Saccharomyces cerevisiae (strain ATCC 204508 / S288c) (Baker's yeast).
   1897..1949    +  misc_feature   MCS (fragment): pBluescript multiple cloning site
   1950..2197    +  terminator     CYC1 terminator: S. cerevisiae CYC1; transcription terminator for CYC1
   2216..2234    -  promoter       T7 promoter: promoter for bacteriophage T7 RNA polymerase
   2242..2397    +  CDS            lacZα (fragment): LacZα fragment of β-galactosidase; lacZ fragment
   2401..2829    +  rep_origin     f1 ori (sequence partly withheld): f1 bacteriophage origin of replication; arrow indicates direction of (+) strand synthesis
   2857..2909    -  misc_feature   bom (fragment): basis of mobility region from pBR322
   2940..3017    +  CDS            YO192_YEAST (fragment): Experimental evidence at protein level: Swiss-Prot protein existence level 1. From Saccharomyces cerevisiae (strain ATCC 204508 / S288c) (Baker's yeast).
   3157..3564    +  promoter       LEU2 promoter: S. cerevisiae LEU2
   3565..4659    +  CDS            LEU2: 3-isopropylmalate dehydrogenase, required for leucine biosynthesis; S. cerevisiae LEU2; yeast auxotrophic marker
   5021..5137    -  CDS            NFS1 (fragment): NFS1_YEAST - Also known as SPL1 From Saccharomyces cerevisiae (strain ATCC 204508 / S288c) (Baker's yeast).
   5136..5186    -  misc_feature   bom (fragment): basis of mobility region from pBR322
   5288..5323    -  CDS            rop (fragment): Rop protein, which maintains plasmids at low copy number; rop
   5392..5895    -  misc_feature   CEN/ARS: S. cerevisiae CEN6 centromere fused to an autonomously replicating sequence
   5932..6036    +  promoter       AmpR promoter: bla
   6037..6897    +  CDS            AmpR: β-lactamase; bla; confers resistance to ampicillin, carbenicillin, and related antibiotics
   7068..7656    +  rep_origin     ori: high-copy-number ColE1/pMB1/pBR322/pUC origin of replication
   7839..7931    +  CDS            lacI (fragment): lac repressor; lacI; The lac repressor binds to the lac operator to inhibit transcription in E. coli. This inhibition can be relieved by adding lactose or isopropyl-β-D-thiogalactopyranoside (IPTG).
   7944..7965    +  protein_bind   CAP binding site: CAP binding activates transcription in the presence of cAMP. E. coli catabolite activator protein
   7980..8010    +  promoter       lac promoter: promoter for the E. coli lac operon
   8018..8034    +  protein_bind   lac operator: The lac repressor binds to the lac operator to inhibit transcription in E. coli. This inhibition can be relieved by adding lactose or isopropyl-β-D-thiogalactopyranoside (IPTG). lac repressor encoded by lacI
   8079..8097    +  promoter       T3 promoter: promoter for bacteriophage T3 RNA polymerase
   8148..8497    +  promoter       MET17 promoter: S. cerevisiae MET17; expression is repressed by methionine; MET15; MET25
>Addgene plasmid #112659 | p415 GFP-Glo3 ΔGRM-ΔC | addgene full sequence | sequence record 256191 | Addgene NGS Result
CTAGAGCATGTCCAAGGGTGAAGAGCTATTTACTGGGGTTGTACCCATTTTGGTAGAACTGGACGGAGAT
GTAAACGGACATAAATTCTCTGTTAGAGGTGAGGGCGAAGGCGATGCCACCAATGGTAAATTGACTCTGA
AGTTTATATGCACTACGGGTAAATTACCTGTTCCTTGGCCAACCCTAGTAACAACTTTGACATATGGTGT
TCAATGTTTCTCAAGATACCCAGACCATATGAAAAGGCATGATTTCTTTAAAAGTGCTATGCCAGAAGGC
TACGTGCAAGAGAGAACTATCTCCTTTAAGGATGACGGTACGTATAAAACACGAGCAGAAGTGAAATTCG
AAGGGGATACACTAGTTAATCGCATCGAATTAAAGGGTATAGACTTTAAGGAAGATGGTAATATTCTCGG
CCATAAACTTGAGTATAATTTCAACTCGCATAATGTGTACATTACAGCTGACAAACAAAAGAACGGAATT
AAAGCGAATTTTAAAATCAGGCACAACGTCGAAGATGGGTCTGTTCAACTTGCCGATCATTATCAGCAAA
ACACCCCTATTGGTGATGGTCCAGTCTTGTTACCTGATAATCACTACTTAAGCACACAGTCGAGATTATC
CAAAGATCCAAACGAAAAGAGAGACCACATGGTCTTGTTAGAATTTGTTACTGCTGCTGGTATTACCCAT
GGTATGGATGAATTGTACAAAGGCGGCGGCAGCGCCGCCGCCGGCGGCGGCAGCCGCGGATCCGCGATGA
GTAACGATGAAGGAGAAACATTTGCCACGGAACAGACTACTCAACAAGTCTTTCAGAAGCTAGGTAGCAA
CATGGAAAATCGAGTTTGTTTTGATTGTGGTAACAAGAATCCTACTTGGACTTCGGTACCTTTTGGTGTG
ATGCTGTGTATTCAATGCTCTGCTGTGCATAGAAACATGGGTGTTCATATCACCTTTGTAAAGTCTTCTA
CATTAGATAAATGGACAATTAACAATTTAAGAAGGTTTAAGTTGGGCGGGAACCATAAGGCTCGTGATTT
TTTCTTAAAGAACAATGGGAAACAGCTACTAAATACAGCAAATGTTGACGCGAAAACAAAATATACGAGC
CCTGTTGCTAAGAAATATAAGATACATCTCGACAAGAAGGTTCAAAAGGATATGGAGTTATACCCATCAG
AATTAGTCTTGAACGGTCAAGATTCTTCGGACTCACCGTTGGACACCGATTCAGACGCTTCCAGGTCGAC
TTCCAAAGAAAATAGTGTTGACGATTTTTTCTCTAATTGGCAAAAACCAAGCTCCAATTCCAGTTCTAAA
CTCAATGTAAATACAGGCTCTCTCGCCCCAAAAAACAACACCACAGGCAGCACACCCAAGACCACTGTCA
CTAAAACGAGAAGTTCCATCTTAACGGCTAGCAGAAAGAAACCGGTATTAAACTCGCAAGATAAAAAGAA
ACATTCAATTTTGTCTTCGTCAAGAAAGCCCACTAGACTAACCGCAAAGAAAGTCGACAAATCACAGGCA
GAAGACTTGTTTGATCAATTTAAAAAAGAGGCTCAACAAGAAAAGGAGGACGAGTTCACTAATTCGTCTT
CTAGCACCAAAATTAGACAAAATGATTACGATTCCCAATTTATGAATAACAGTAAAGGCAACAATAATAA
CAGTATAGATGATATTAATACCCAGCCTGATGAATTCAATGATTTTTTAAATGACACTTCAAACAGCTTC
GACACAACTAGAAAAGAACAGCAAGATACTTTAACACCCAAGTTTGCCAAATTGGGATTTGGTATGACCA
TGAATGACGCCAATGATTTGGCAAAGCAACAAAAAGAATCTCAGAAAATAGCTCAGGGACCAAGATATAC
GTAATCCCCCCGGGCTGCAGGAATTCGATATCAAGCTTATCGATACCGTCGACCTCGAGTCATGTAATTA
GTTATGTCACGCTTACATTCACGCCCTCCCCCCACATCCGCTCTAACCGAAAAGGAAGGAGTTAGACAAC
CTGAAGTCTAGGTCCCTATTTATTTTTTTATAGTTATGTTAGTATTAAGAACGTTATTTATATTTCAAAT
TTTTCTTTTTTTTCTGTACAGACGCGTGTACGCATGTAACATTATACTGAAAACCTTGCTTGAGAAGGTT
TTGGGACGCTCGAAGGCTTTAATTTGCGGCCGGTACCCAATTCGCCCTATAGTGAGTCGTATTACGCGCG
CTCACTGGCCGTCGTTTTACAACGTCGTGACTGGGAAAACCCTGGCGTTACCCAACTTAATCGCCTTGCA
GCACATCCCCCTTTCGCCAGCTGGCGTAATAGCGAAGAGGCCCGCACCGATCGCCCTTCCCAACAGTTGC
GCAGCCTGAATGGCGAATGG
[124 nt withheld, positions 2401-2524]
C
[91 nt withheld, positions 2526-2616]
A
[49 nt withheld, positions 2618-2666]
CCTTTGACGTTGGAGTCCACGTTCTTT
[37 nt withheld, positions 2694-2730]
ACCCTATCTCGGTCTATTCTTTTGATTTATAAGGGATTTTGCCGATTTCGGCCTATTGGTTAAAAAATGA
GCTGATTTAACAAAAATTTAACGCGAATTTTAACAAAATATTAACGCTTACAATTTCCTGATGCGGTATT
TTCTCCTTACGCATCTGTGCGGTATTTCACACCGCATATCGACCGGTCGAGGAGAACTTCTAGTATATCT
ACATACCTAATATTATTGCCTTATTAAAAATGGAATCCCAACAATTACATCAAAATCCACATTCTCTTCA
AAATCAATTGTCCTGTACTTCCTTGTTCATGTGTGTTCAAAAACGTTATATTTATAGGATAATTATACTC
TATTTCTCAACAAGTAATTGGTTGTTTGGCCGAGCGGTCTAAGGCGCCTGATTCAAGAAATATCTTGACC
GCAGTTAACTGTGGGAATACTCAGGTATCGTAAGATGCAAGAGTTCGAATCTCTTAGCAACCATTATTTT
TTTCCTCAACATAACGAGAACACACAGGGGCGCTATCGCACAGAATCAAATTCGATGACTGGAAATTTTT
TGTTAATTTCAGAGGTCGCCTGACGCATATACCTTTTTCAACTGAAAAATTGGGAGAAAAAGGAAAGGTG
AGAGCGCCGGAACCGGCTTTTCATATAGAATAGAGAAGCGTTCATGACTAAATGCTTGCATCACAATACT
TGAAGTTGACAATATTATTTAAGGACCTATTGTTTTTTCCAATAGGTGGTTAGCAATCGTCTTACTTTCT
AACTTTTCTTACCTTTTACATTTCAGCAATATATATATATATATTTCAAGGATATACCATTCTAATGTCT
GCCCCTAAGAAGATCGTCGTTTTGCCAGGTGACCACGTTGGTCAAGAAATCACAGCCGAAGCCATTAAGG
TTCTTAAAGCTATTTCTGATGTTCGTTCCAATGTCAAGTTCGATTTCGAAAATCATTTAATTGGTGGTGC
TGCTATCGATGCTACAGGTGTTCCACTTCCAGATGAGGCGCTGGAAGCCTCCAAGAAGGCTGATGCCGTT
TTGTTAGGTGCTGTGGGTGGTCCTAAATGGGGTACCGGTAGTGTTAGACCTGAACAAGGTTTACTAAAAA
TCCGTAAAGAACTTCAATTGTACGCCAACTTAAGACCATGTAACTTTGCATCCGACTCTCTTTTAGACTT
ATCTCCAATCAAGCCACAATTTGCTAAAGGTACTGACTTCGTTGTTGTCAGAGAATTAGTGGGAGGTATT
TACTTTGGTAAGAGAAAGGAAGACGATGGTGATGGTGTCGCTTGGGATAGTGAACAATACACCGTTCCAG
AAGTGCAAAGAATCACAAGAATGGCCGCTTTCATGGCCCTACAACATGAGCCACCATTGCCTATTTGGTC
CTTGGATAAAGCTAATGTTTTGGCCTCTTCAAGATTATGGAGAAAAACTGTGGAGGAAACCATCAAGAAC
GAATTCCCTACATTGAAGGTTCAACATCAATTGATTGATTCTGCCGCCATGATCCTAGTTAAGAACCCAA
CCCACCTAAATGGTATTATAATCACCAGCAACATGTTTGGTGATATCATCTCCGATGAAGCCTCCGTTAT
CCCAGGTTCCTTGGGTTTGTTGCCATCTGCGTCCTTGGCCTCTTTGCCAGACAAGAACACCGCATTTGGT
TTGTACGAACCATGCCACGGTTCTGCTCCAGATTTGCCAAAGAATAAGGTCAACCCTATCGCCACTATCT
TGTCTGCTGCAATGATGTTGAAATTGTCATTGAACTTGCCTGAAGAAGGTAAGGCCATTGAAGATGCAGT
TAAAAAGGTTTTGGATGCAGGTATCAGAACTGGTGATTTAGGTGGTTCCAACAGTACCACCGAAGTCGGT
GATGCTGTCGCCGAAGAAGTTAAGAAAATCCTTGCTTAAAAAGATTCTCTTTTTTTATGATATTTGTACA
TAAACTTTATAAATGAAATTCATAATAGAAACGACACGAAATTACAAAATGGAATATGTTCATAGGGTAG
ACGAAACTATATACGCAATCTACATACATTTATCAAGAAGGAGAAAAAGGAGGATGTAAAGGAATACAGG
TAAGCAAATTGATACTAATGGCTCAACGTGATAAGGAAAAAGAATTGCACTTTAACATTAATATTGACAA
GGAGGAGGGCACCACACAAAAAGTTAGGTGTAACAGAAAATCATGAAACTATGATTCCTAATTTATATAT
TGGAGGATTTTCTCTAAAAAAAAAAAAATACAACAAATAAAAAACACTCAATGACCTGACCATTTGATGG
AGTTTAAGTCAATACCTTCTTGAACCATTTCCCATAATGGTGAAAGTTCCCTCAAGAATTTTACTCTGTC
AGAAACGGCCTTAACGACGTAGTCGATATGGTGCACTCTCAGTACAATCTGCTCTGATGCCGCATAGTTA
AGCCAGCCCCGACACCCGCCAACACCCGCTGACGCGCCCTGACGGGCTTGTCTGCTCCCGGCATCCGCTT
ACAGACAAGCTGTGACCGTCTCCGGGAGCTGCATGTGTCAGAGGTTTTCACCGTCATCACCGAAACGCGC
GAGACGAAAGGGCCTCGTGATACGCCTATTTTTATAGGTTAATGTCATGATAATAATGGTTTCTTAGGAC
GGATCGCTTGCCTGTAACTTACACGCGCCTCGTATCTTTTAATGATGGAATAATTTGGGAATTTACTCTG
TGTTTATTTATTTTTATGTTTTGTATTTGGATTTTAGAAAGTAAATAAAGAAGGTAGAAGAGTTACGGAA
TGAAGAAAAAAAAATAAACAAAGGTTTAAAAAATTTCAACAAAAAGCGTACTTTACATATATATTTATTA
GACAAGAAAAGCAGATTAAATAGATATACATTCGATTAACGATAAGTAAAATGTAAAATCACAGGATTTT
CGTGTGTGGTCTTCTACACAGACAAGATGAAACAATTCGGCATTAATACCTGAGAGCAGGAAGAGCAAGA
TAAAAGGTAGTATTTGTTGGCGATCCCCCTAGAGTCTTTTACATCTTCGGAAAACAAAAACTATTTTTTC
TTTAATTTCTTTTTTTACTTTCTATTTTTAATTTATATATTTATATTAAAAAATTTAAATTATAATTATT
TTTATAGCACGTGATGAAAAGGACCCAGGTGGCACTTTTCGGGGAAATGTGCGCGGAACCCCTATTTGTT
TATTTTTCTAAATACATTCAAATATGTATCCGCTCATGAGACAATAACCCTGATAAATGCTTCAATAATA
TTGAAAAAGGAAGAGTATGAGTATTCAACATTTCCGTGTCGCCCTTATTCCCTTTTTTGCGGCATTTTGC
CTTCCTGTTTTTGCTCACCCAGAAACGCTGGTGAAAGTAAAAGATGCTGAAGATCAGTTGGGTGCACGAG
TGGGTTACATCGAACTGGATCTCAACAGCGGTAAGATCCTTGAGAGTTTTCGCCCCGAAGAACGTTTTCC
AATGATGAGCACTTTTAAAGTTCTGCTATGTGGCGCGGTATTATCCCGTATTGACGCCGGGCAAGAGCAA
CTCGGTCGCCGCATACACTATTCTCAGAATGACTTGGTTGAGTACTCACCAGTCACAGAAAAGCATCTTA
CGGATGGCATGACAGTAAGAGAATTATGCAGTGCTGCCATAACCATGAGTGATAACACTGCGGCCAACTT
ACTTCTGACAACGATCGGAGGACCGAAGGAGCTAACCGCTTTTTTGCACAACATGGGGGATCATGTAACT
CGCCTTGATCGTTGGGAACCGGAGCTGAATGAAGCCATACCAAACGACGAGCGTGACACCACGATGCCTG
TAGCAATGGCAACAACGTTGCGCAAACTATTAACTGGCGAACTACTTACTCTAGCTTCCCGGCAACAATT
AATAGACTGGATGGAGGCGGATAAAGTTGCAGGACCACTTCTGCGCTCGGCCCTTCCGGCTGGCTGGTTT
ATTGCTGATAAATCTGGAGCCGGTGAGCGTGGGTCTCGCGGTATCATTGCAGCACTGGGGCCAGATGGTA
AGCCCTCCCGTATCGTAGTTATCTACACGACGGGGAGTCAGGCAACTATGGATGAACGAAATAGACAGAT
CGCTGAGATAGGTGCCTCACTGATTAAGCATTGGTAACTGTCAGACCAAGTTTACTCATATATACTTTAG
ATTGATTTAAAACTTCATTTTTAATTTAAAAGGATCTAGGTGAAGATCCTTTTTGATAATCTCATGACCA
AAATCCCTTAACGTGAGTTTTCGTTCCACTGAGCGTCAGACCCCGTAGAAAAGATCAAAGGATCTTCTTG
AGATCCTTTTTTTCTGCGCGTAATCTGCTGCTTGCAAACAAAAAAACCACCGCTACCAGCGGTGGTTTGT
TTGCCGGATCAAGAGCTACCAACTCTTTTTCCGAAGGTAACTGGCTTCAGCAGAGCGCAGATACCAAATA
CTGTTCTTCTAGTGTAGCCGTAGTTAGGCCACCACTTCAAGAACTCTGTAGCACCGCCTACATACCTCGC
TCTGCTAATCCTGTTACCAGTGGCTGCTGCCAGTGGCGATAAGTCGTGTCTTACCGGGTTGGACTCAAGA
CGATAGTTACCGGATAAGGCGCAGCGGTCGGGCTGAACGGGGGGTTCGTGCACACAGCCCAGCTTGGAGC
GAACGACCTACACCGAACTGAGATACCTACAGCGTGAGCTATGAGAAAGCGCCACGCTTCCCGAAGGGAG
AAAGGCGGACAGGTATCCGGTAAGCGGCAGGGTCGGAACAGGAGAGCGCACGAGGGAGCTTCCAGGGGGA
AACGCCTGGTATCTTTATAGTCCTGTCGGGTTTCGCCACCTCTGACTTGAGCGTCGATTTTTGTGATGCT
CGTCAGGGGGGCGGAGCCTATGGAAAAACGCCAGCAACGCGGCCTTTTTACGGTTCCTGGCCTTTTGCTG
GCCTTTTGCTCACATGTTCTTTCCTGCGTTATCCCCTGATTCTGTGGATAACCGTATTACCGCCTTTGAG
TGAGCTGATACCGCTCGCCGCAGCCGAACGACCGAGCGCAGCGAGTCAGTGAGCGAGGAAGCGGAAGAGC
GCCCAATACGCAAACCGCCTCTCCCCGCGCGTTGGCCGATTCATTAATGCAGCTGGCACGACAGGTTTCC
CGACTGGAAAGCGGGCAGTGAGCGCAACGCAATTAATGTGAGTTAGCTCACTCATTAGGCACCCCAGGCT
TTACACTTTATGCTTCCGGCTCGTATGTTGTGTGGAATTGTGAGCGGATAACAATTTCACACAGGAAACA
GCTATGACCATGATTACGCCAAGCGCGCAATTAACCCTCACTAAAGGGAACAAAAGCTGGAGCTCCGGAT
GCAAGGGTTCGAATCCCTTAGCTCTCATTATTTTTTGCTTTTTCTCTTGAGGTCACATGATCGCAAAATG
GCAAATGGCACGTGAAGCTGTCGATATTGGGGAACTGTGGTGGTTGGCAAATGACTAATTAAGTTAGTCA
AGGCGCCATCCTCATGAAAACTGTGTAACATAATAACCGAAGTGTCGAAAAGGTGGCACCTTGTCCAATT
GAACACGCTCGATGAAAAAAATAAGATATATATAAGGTTAAGTAAAGCGTCTGTTAGAAAGGAAGTTTTT
CCTTTTTCTTGCTCTCTTGTCTTTTCATCTACTATTTCCTTCGTGTAATACAGGGTCGTCAGATACATAG
ATACAATTCTATTACCCCCATCCATACT
